>Addgene plasmid #65569 | PAS502 (TJF065) | depositor partial sequence | sequence record 111324 | FadD H376R gene insert
TTGAAGAAGGTTTGGCTTAACCGTTATCCCGCGGACGTTCCGACGGAGATCAACCCTGACCGTTATCAAT
CTCTGGTAGATATGTTTGAGCAGTCGGTCGCGCGCTACGCCGATCAACCTGCGTTTGTGAATATGGGGGA
GGTAATGACCTTCCGCAAGCTGGAAGAACGCAGTCGCGCGTTTGCCGCTTATTTGCAACAAGGGTTGGGG
CTGAAGAAAGGCGATCGCGTTGCGTTGATGATGCCTAATTTATTGCAATATCCGGTGGCGCTGTTTGGCA
TTTTGCGTGCCGGGATGATCGTCGTAAACGTTAACCCGTTGTATACCCCGCGTGAGCTAGAGCATCAGCT
TAACGATAGCGGCGCATCGGCGATTGTTATCGTGTCTAACTTTGCTCACACACTGGAAAAAGTGGTTGAT
AAAACCGCCGTTCAGCACGTAATTCTGACCCGTATGGGCGATCAGCTATCTACGGCAAAAGGCACGGTAG
TCAATTTCGTTGTTAAATACATCAAGCGTTTGGTGCCGAAATACCATCTGCCAGATGCCATTTCATTTCG
TAGCGCACTGCATAACGGCTACCGGATGCAGTACGTCAAACCCGAACTGGTGCCGGAAGATTTAGCTTTT
CTGCAATACACCGGCGGCACCACTGGTGTGGCGAAAGGCGCGATGCTGACTCACCGCAATATGCTGGCGA
ACCTGGAACAGGTTAACGCGACCTATGGTCCGCTGTTGCATCCGGGCAAAGAGCTGGTGGTGACGGCGCT
GCCGCTGTATCACATTTTTGCCCTGACCATTAACTGCCTGCTGTTTATCGAACTGGGTGGGCAGAACCTG
CTTATCACTAACCCGCGCGATATTCCAGGGTTGGTAAAAGAGTTAGCGAAATATCCGTTTACCGCTATCA
CGGGCGTTAACACCTTGTTCAATGCGTTGCTGAACAATAAAGAGTTCCAGCAGCTGGATTTCTCCAGTCT
GCATCTTTCCGCAGGCGGAGGGATGCCAGTGCAGCAAGTGGTGGCAGAGCGTTGGGTGAAACTGACAGGA
CAGTATCTGCTGGAAGGCTATGGCCTTACCGAGTGTGCGCCGCTGGTCAGCGTTAACCCATATGATATTG
ATTATCGTAGTGGAAGCATCGGTTTGCCGGTGCCGTCGACGGAAGCCAAACTGGTGGATGATGATGATAA
TGAAGTACCACCGGGTCAACCGGGTGAGCTTTGTGTCAAAGGGCCGCAGGTGATGCTGGGTTACTGGCAG
CGTCCGGATGCTACAGATGAGATCATCAAAAATGGCTGGTTACACACCGGCGACATCGCGGTGATGGATG
AAGAAGGATTCCTGCGCATTGTCGATCGTAAAAAAGACATGATTCTGGTTTCCGGTTTTAACGTCTATCC
CAACGAGATTGAAGATGTCGTCATGCAGCATCCCGGCGTACAGGAAGTCGCGGCTGTTGGCGTACCTTCC
GGCTCCAGTGGTGAAGCGGTGAAAATCTTCGTAGTGAAAAAAGATCCATCGCTTACCGAAGAGTCACTGG
TGACCTTTTGCCGCCGTCAGCTCACGGGCTACAAAGTACCGAAGCTGGTGGAGTTTCGTGATGAGTTACC
GAAATCTAACGTCGGAAAAATTTTGCGACGAGAATTACGTGACGAAGCGCGCGGCAAAGTGGACAATAAA
GCCTGA
