>Addgene plasmid #65569 | PAS502 (TJF065) | addgene partial sequence | sequence record 114690 | pBRrevBam 5'-GGTGATGTCGGCGATATAGG-3'
GGCCCGATGCGTCCGGCGTAGAGGATCGAGATCGATCTCGATCCCGCGAAATTAATACGACTCACTATAG
GGGAATTGTGAGCGGATAACAATTCCCCTCTAGAAATAATTTTGTTTAACTTTAAGAAGGAGATATACCA
TGGCATTGAAGAAGGTTTGGCTTAACCGTTATCCCGCGGACGTTCCGACGGAGATCAACCCTGACCGTTA
TCAATCTCTGGTAGATATGTTTGAGCAGTCGGTCGCGCGCTACGCCGATCAACCTGCGTTTGTGAATATG
GGGGAGGTAATGACCTTCCGCAAGCTGGAAGAACGCAGTCGCGCGTTTGCCGCTTATTTGCAACAAGGGT
TGGGGCTGAAGAAAGGCGATCGCGTTGCGTTGATGATGCCTAATTTATTGCAATATCCGGTGGCGCTGTT
TGGCATTTTGCGTGCCGGGATGATCGTCGTAAACGTTAACCCGTTGTATACCCCGCGTGAGCTTGAGCAT
CAGCTTAACGATAGCGGCGCATCGGCGATTGTTATCGTGTCTAACTTTGCTCACACACTGGAAAAAGTGG
TTGATAAAACCGCCGTTCAGCACGTAATTCTGACCCGTATGGGCGATCAGCTATCTACGGCAAAAGGCAC
GGTAGTCAATTTCGTTGTTAAATACATCAAGCGTTTGGTGCCGAAATACCATCTGCCAGATGCCATTTCA
TTTCGTAGCGCACTGCATAACGGCTACCGGATGCAGTACGTCAAACCCGAACTGGTGCCGGAAGATTTAG
CTTTTCTGCAATACACCGGCGGCACCACTGGTGTGGCGAAAGGCGCGATGCTGACTCACCGCAATATGCT
GGCGAACCTGGAACAGGTTAACGCGACCTATGGTCCGCTGTTGCATCCGGGCAAAGAGCTGGTGGTGACG
GCGCTGCCGCTGTATCACATTTTTGCCCTGACCATTAACTGCCTGCTGTTTATCGAACTGGGTGGGCAGA
ACCTGCTTATCACTAA
