>Addgene plasmid #65569 | PAS502 (TJF065) | addgene partial sequence | sequence record 114693 | T7term 5'-GCTAGTTATTGCTCAGCGG-3'
TAGACGAGTCCATGTGCTGGCGGTTCAAATTTCGCAGCAGCGGTTTCTTTACCAGACTCGAGGGTACCGA
CGTCAGCGATCGCGTGGCCGGCCGATATCCAATTGAGATCTGCCATATGTATATCTCCTTCTTATACTTA
ACTAATATACTAAGATGGGGAATTGTTATCCGCTCACAATTCCCCTATAGTGAGTCGTATTAATTTCGAT
TATGCGGCCGTGTACAATACGATTACTTTCTGTTCGACTTAAGCATTATGCGGCCGCAAGCTTGGATCCT
CATTCATTCAGTGATGATGATGGTGATGAGAAGAACCTCAGGCTTTATTGTCCACTTTGCCGCGCGCTTC
GTCACGTAATTCTCGTCGCAAAATTTTTCCGACGTTAGATTTCGGTAACTCATCACGAAACTCCACCAGC
TTCGGTACTTTGTAGCCCGTGAGCTGACGGCGGCAAAAGGTCACCAGTGACTCTTCGGTAAGCGATGGAT
CTTTTTTCACTACGAAGATTTTCACCGCTTCACCACTGGAGCCGGAAGGTACGCCAACAGCCGCGACTTC
CTGTACGCCAGGATGCTGCATGACGACATCTTCAATCTCGTTGGGATAGACGTTAAAACCGGAAACCAGA
ATCATGTCTTTTTTACGATCGACAATGCGCAGGAACCCTTCTTCATCCATCACCGCGATGTCGCCGGTGT
GTAACCAGCCATTTTTGATGATCTCATCTGTAGCATCCGGACGCTGCCAGTAACCCAGCATCACCTGCGG
TCCTTTGACACAAAGCTCACCCGGTTGACCCGGTGGTACTTCATTATCATCATCATCCACCAGTTTGGCT
TCCGTCGACGGCACCGGCAAACCGATGCTACCACTACGATAATCAATATCATATGGGTTAACGCTGACCA
GCGGCGCACACTCGGTAAGGCCATAGCCTTCCAGCAGATACTGTCCTGTCAGTTTCACCCAACGCTCTGC
CACCACTTGCTGCACTGGCATCCCTCCGCCTGCGGAAAGATGCAGACTGGAGAAATCCAGCTGCTGGAAC
TCTTTATTGTTCAGCAACGCATTGAACAGGGTGTT
