[The description below was written by a language model from this plasmid's Addgene catalogue record.]
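Description:
PAS502 (TJF065) is a bacterial expression plasmid built on the Novagen pETDuet-1 backbone, a vector designed for T7-driven protein production in E. coli. The backbone is recorded as 5420 bp and the complete construct as 7084 bp. It is selected with ampicillin and is listed as high copy in the catalogue entry. No feature table accompanies the record, so details such as the origin of replication, terminators or any backbone-encoded tags are not explicitly documented here. pETDuet-1 is generally known as a dual-cassette vector with two T7 promoter/lac operator expression units, which allows co-expression of two genes, but only one insert is recorded for this plasmid.

The insert is E. coli FadD, the acyl-CoA synthetase that activates free fatty acids to their CoA thioesters, carrying the single substitution H376R. It was introduced by restriction cloning between NcoI and HindIII, and it is expressed from a T7 promoter under lacO control. In this arrangement, transcription depends on T7 RNA polymerase supplied by the host and is repressed by LacI until an inducer such as IPTG is added. Whether the protein carries a fusion tag is not stated.

The associated study concerned enhancing FadD activity on medium-chain fatty acids, so this plasmid presumably serves to express the H376R variant for comparison with wild-type enzyme or other mutants. The record itself gives the purpose only as pETDuet-1 containing FadD H376R.
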