Addgene plasmid #65569: PAS502 (TJF065)
Purpose: pETDuet-1 Containing FadD H376R
Depositing lab: Pamela Silver. Depositing organization: Harvard Medical School. Publication: Enhancement of E. coli acyl-CoA synthetase FadD activity on medium chain fatty acids. Ford TJ, Way JC. PeerJ. 2015 Jun 30;3:e1040. doi: 10.7717/peerj.1040. eCollection 2015. PubMed 26157619.
Backbone
  Vector backbone: pETDuet-1
  Backbone manufacturer: Novagen
  Backbone size w/o insert (bp): 5420
  Total vector size (bp): 7084
  Vector type: Bacterial Expression
Growth in bacteria
  Bacterial resistance: Ampicillin, 100 μg/mL
  Growth temperature: 37°C
  Growth strain: Mach1
  Copy number: High Copy
Gene/Insert
  Gene/Insert name: FadD
  Species: E. coli
  Mutation: H376R
  Promoter: T7 lacO
  Cloning method: Restriction Enzyme; 5′ cloning site NcoI (unknown if destroyed); 3′ cloning site HindIII (unknown if destroyed)
  Sequencing primers: 5′ ctcgatcccgcgaaattaatacg; 3′ CTTAAGCATTATGCGGCCGCAAG
Terms and licenses: Academic/Nonprofit Terms; Industry Terms: Not Available to Industry
How to cite: PAS502 (TJF065) was a gift from Pamela Silver (Addgene plasmid # 65569 ; http://n2t.net/addgene:65569 ; RRID:Addgene_65569)
